>Addgene plasmid #55984 | mPlum-MannII-N-10 | depositor partial sequence | sequence record 86889 | insert sequence
AGATCCGCTAGCGCCACCATGAAGTTAAGTCGCCAGTTCACCGTGTTTGGCAGCGCGATCTTCTGCGTCG
TAATCTTCTCACTCTACCTGATGCTGGACAGGGGTCACTTGGACTACCCTCGGGGCCCGCGCCAGGAGGG
CTCCTTTCCGCAGGGCCAGCTTTCAATATTGCAAGAAAAGATTGACCATTTGGAGCGTTTGCTCGCTGAG
AACAACGAGATCATCTCAAATATCAGAGACTCAGTCATCAACCTGAGCGAGTCTGTGGAGGACGGCCCGC
GGGGGTCACCAGGCAACGCCAGCCAAGGCTCCATCCACCTCCACTCGCCACAGTTGGCCCTGCAGGCTGA
CCCCAGCTCCGGATCGGATCCACCGGTGGCTACCATGGTGAGCAAGGGCGAGGAGGTCATCAAGGAGTTC
ATGCGCTTCAAGGAGCACATGGAGGGCTCCGTGAACGGCCACGAGTTCGAGATCGAGGGCGAGGGCGAGG
GCCGCCCCTACGAGGGCACCCAGACCGCCAGGCTGAAGGTGACCAAGGGTGGCCCCCTGCCCTTCGCCTG
GGACATCCTGTCCCCTCAGATCATGTACGGCTCCAAGGCCTACGTGAAGCACCCCGCCGACATCCCCGAC
TACTTGAAGCTGTCCTTCCCCGAGGGCTTCAAGTGGGAGCGCGTGATGAACTTCGAGGACGGCGGCGTGG
TGACCGTGACCCAGGACTCCTCCCTGCAGGACGGCGAGTTCATCTACAAGGTGAAGGTGCGCGGCACCAA
CTTCCCCTCCGACGGCCCCGTAATGCAGAAGAAGACCATGGGCTGGGAGGCCTCCTCCGAGCGGATGTAC
CCCGAGGACGGCGCCCTGAAGGGCGAGATGAAGATGAGGCTGAGGCTGAAGGACGGCGGCCACTACGACG
CCGAGGTCAAGACCACCTACATGGCCAAGAAGCCCGTGCAGCTGCCCGGCGCCTACAAGACCGACATCAA
GCTGGACATCACCTCCCACAACGAGGACTACACCATCGTGGAACAGTACGAGCGCGCCGAGGGCCGCCAC
TCCACCGGCGCCTAAGCGGCCGCGACTCTAGATCATAATCAGCCATACCACATT
