>Addgene plasmid #55984 | mPlum-MannII-N-10 | addgene partial sequence | sequence record 147202 | CMV-F 5'-CGCAAATGGGCGGTAGGCGTG-3'
AGCAGAGCTGGTTTAGTGACCGTCAGATCCGCTAGCGCCACCATGAAGTTAAGTCGCCAGTTCACCGTGT
TTGGCAGCGCGATCTTCTGCGTCGTAATCTTCTCACTCTACCTGATGCTGGACAGGGGTCACTTGGACTA
CCCTCGGGGCCCGCGCCAGGAGGGCTCCTTTCCGCAGGGCCAGCTTTCAATATTGCAAGAAAAGATTGAC
CATTTGGAGCGTTTGCTCGCTGAGAACAACGAGATCATCTCAAATATCAGAGACTCAGTCATCAACCTGA
GCGAGTCTGTGGAGGACGGCCCGCGGGGGTCACCAGGCAACGCCAGCCAAGGCTCCATCCACCTCCACTC
GCCACAGTTGGCCCTGCAGGCTGACCCCAGCTCCGGATCGGATCCACCGGTGGCTACCATGGTGAGCAAG
GGCGAGGAGGTCATCAAGGAGTTCATGCGCTTCAAGGAGCACATGGAGGGCTCCGTGAACGGCCACGAGT
TCGAGATCGAGGGCGAGGGCGAGGGCCGCCCCTACGAGGGCACCCAGACCGCCAGGCTGAAGGTGACCAA
GGGTGGCCCCCTGCCCTTCGCCTGGGACATCCTGTCCCCTCAGATCATGTACGGCTCCAAGGCCTACGTG
AAGCACCCCGCCGACATCCCCGACTACTTGAAGCTGTCCTTCCCCGAGGGCTTCAAGTGGGAGCGCGTGA
TGAACTTCGAGGACGGCGGCGTGGTGACCGTGACCCAGGACTCCTCCCTGCAGGACGGCGAGTTCATCTA
CAAGGTGAAGGTGCGCGGCACCAACTTCCC
