[The description below was written by a language model from this plasmid's Addgene catalogue record.]
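Description:
mPlum-MannII-N-10 is a mammalian expression plasmid built on the mPlum-N1 backbone (about 4.75 kb without insert), an N1-style fusion vector in which a gene of interest is placed upstream of the fluorescent protein coding sequence. It is maintained in E. coli as a high-copy plasmid under kanamycin selection. It also carries a neomycin resistance marker, so transfected mammalian cells can be selected with G418 to derive stable lines. The record does not include a feature table, so the origins of replication and the promoters driving the resistance marker are not itemised. The listed 3′ sequencing primer suggests that an SV40 polyadenylation signal lies downstream of the expression cassette.

The insert is a fragment of mouse alpha-mannosidase II (Man2a1) encoding amino acids 1–112, expressed from the CMV promoter and fused at its C terminus to mPlum. Mannosidase II is a resident Golgi glycoprotein-processing enzyme, and its N-terminal portion is commonly used as a Golgi-targeting sequence without the bulk of the catalytic domain. Here that fragment directs the fluorescent protein to the Golgi apparatus. The "N-10" in the name may denote a ten-residue linker between the two parts, but the record does not confirm this. mPlum is a far-red monomeric fluorescent protein, listed here with excitation at 590 nm and emission at 649 nm. The construct therefore serves as a far-red Golgi marker for fluorescence microscopy of live or fixed mammalian cells. Its far-red emission makes it well suited to multicolour imaging alongside green, yellow or orange organelle markers.
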