Addgene plasmid #55984: mPlum-MannII-N-10
Purpose: Localization: Mannosidase/Golgi, Excitation: 590, Emission: 649
Depositing lab: Michael Davidson. Depositing organization: Florida State University, Tallahassee.
Backbone
  Vector backbone: mPlum-N1
  Backbone size w/o insert (bp): 4750
  Vector type: Mammalian Expression
  Selectable markers: Neomycin (select with G418)
Growth in bacteria
  Bacterial resistance: Kanamycin, 50 μg/mL
  Growth temperature: 37°C
  Growth strain: DH5alpha
  Copy number: High Copy
Gene/Insert
  Gene/Insert name: MannII (alt name: NM_008549.2)
  Species: M. musculus (mouse)
  Mutation: aa 1-112 of MannII
  Entrez Gene: Man2a1 (a.k.a. Mana-2, Mana2, Map-2)
  Promoter: CMV
  Tag / fusion protein: mPlum (C terminal on backbone)
  Cloning method: Unknown
  Sequencing primers: 5′ CMV-F; 3′ SV40pA-R
Terms and licenses: Academic/Nonprofit Terms; Industry Terms: Not Available to Industry
Depositor comments: . Excitation = 590; Emission = 649
How to cite: mPlum-MannII-N-10 was a gift from Michael Davidson (Addgene plasmid # 55984 ; http://n2t.net/addgene:55984 ; RRID:Addgene_55984)
